Addgene plasmid #42822: TAL3359
Depositing lab: Keith Joung. Depositing organization: Massachusetts General Hospital. Publication: Targeted gene disruption in somatic zebrafish cells using engineered TALENs. Sander JD, Cade L, Khayter C, Reyon D, Peterson RT, Joung JK, Yeh JR. Nat Biotechnol. 2011 Aug 5;29(8):697-8. doi: 10.1038/nbt.1934. PubMed 21822241.
Backbone
  Vector backbone: JDS70
  Backbone manufacturer: Addgene plasmid #32285
  Backbone size w/o insert (bp): 6447
  Vector type: Mammalian Expression ; T7
Growth in bacteria
  Bacterial resistance: Ampicillin, 100 μg/mL
  Growth temperature: 37°C
  Growth strain: XL1 Blue
  Copy number: High Copy
Gene/Insert
  Gene/Insert name: ZebrafishCommunity-si:ch211-120j21.1-right (alt name: si:ch211-120j21.1)
  Species: D. rerio (zebrafish)
  Insert size (bp): 1640
  Entrez Gene: si:ch211-120j21.2
  Promoter: CMV
  Tag / fusion protein: 3X Flag (N terminal on backbone); WT FOKI (C terminal on backbone)
  Cloning method: Restriction Enzyme; 5′ cloning site N/A (destroyed during cloning); 3′ cloning site N/A (destroyed during cloning)
  Sequencing primers: 5′ CMV-F; 3′ BGH-rev
Terms and licenses: Academic/Nonprofit Terms; Industry Terms: Not Available to Industry
Depositor comments: Target binding site: TGAAAGAAAGCGCATAAA It is strongly recommended that users perform a diagnostic digest to verify this plasmid prior to use. For example, a double digest of the plasmid with BamHI and KpnI should result in two bands at 2.3kb and 5.8kb.
How to cite: TAL3359 was a gift from Keith Joung (Addgene plasmid # 42822 ; http://n2t.net/addgene:42822 ; RRID:Addgene_42822)
