[The description below was written by a language model from this plasmid's Addgene catalogue record.]
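Description:
TAL3359 is a TALEN expression plasmid built in the JDS70 backbone, a mammalian expression vector that also carries a T7 promoter. It encodes the "right" monomer of a TALE nuclease pair directed against the zebrafish (D. rerio) locus si:ch211-120j21.1. The plasmid is maintained in E. coli as a high-copy construct under ampicillin selection. The record gives no feature table, so the origin of replication and other backbone elements are not itemised. The listed BGH reverse sequencing primer does suggest that a bovine growth hormone polyadenylation region lies downstream of the coding sequence.

The insert of about 1.6 kb is an engineered TALE repeat array, assembled to recognise a specific 18-nucleotide half-site in the target gene. It was cloned by restriction enzyme methods that destroyed both junction sites. The backbone supplies the flanking parts of the fusion protein: an N-terminal 3X FLAG tag for detection and a C-terminal wild-type FokI nuclease domain. FokI cleaves only as a dimer, so this plasmid is meant to be used with the matching "left" TALEN, which binds the opposite half-site. The two FokI domains then meet over the spacer and make a double-strand break, and error-prone repair of that break produces indel mutations.

The CMV promoter drives expression in transfected mammalian cells. The T7 promoter allows in vitro transcription of TALEN mRNA, the form typically injected into zebrafish embryos. The insert name and the associated publication indicate a community resource of TALENs for targeted gene disruption in zebrafish. The entry notes one inconsistency: the insert is named for si:ch211-120j21.1, whereas the linked Entrez Gene entry is si:ch211-120j21.2.
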