>Addgene plasmid #42822 | TAL3359 | depositor partial sequence | sequence record 57942 | TAL3359 sequence 2430 bps
TCTAGAGCTAGCACCATGGACTACAAAGACCATGACGGTGATTATAAAGATCATGACATCGATTACAAGG
ATGACGATGACAAGATGGCCCCCAAGAAGAAGAGGAAGGTGGGCATTCACCGCGGGGTACCTATGGTGGA
CTTGAGGACACTCGGTTATTCGCAACAGCAACAGGAGAAAATCAAGCCTAAGGTCAGGAGCACCGTCGCG
CAACACCACGAGGCGCTTGTGGGGCATGGCTTCACTCATGCGCATATTGTCGCGCTTTCACAGCACCCTG
CGGCGCTTGGGACGGTGGCTGTCAAATACCAAGATATGATTGCGGCCCTGCCCGAAGCCACGCACGAGGC
AATTGTAGGGGTCGGTAAACAGTGGTCGGGAGCGCGAGCACTTGAGGCGCTGCTGACTGTGGCGGGTGAG
CTTAGGGGGCCTCCGCTCCAGCTCGACACCGGGCAGCTGCTGAAGATCGCGAAGAGAGGGGGAGTAACAG
CGGTAGAGGCAGTGCACGCCTGGCGCAATGCGCTCACCGGGGCCCCCTTGAACCTGACCCCAGACCAGGT
AGTCGCAATCGCGAACAATAATGGGGGAAAGCAAGCCCTGGAAACCGTGCAAAGGTTGTTGCCGGTCCTT
TGTCAAGACCACGGCCTTACACCGGAGCAAGTCGTGGCCATTGCAAGCAACATCGGTGGCAAACAGGCTC
TTGAGACGGTTCAGAGACTTCTCCCAGTTCTCTGTCAAGCCCACGGGCTGACTCCCGATCAAGTTGTAGC
GATTGCGTCGAACATTGGAGGGAAACAAGCATTGGAGACTGTCCAACGGCTCCTTCCCGTGTTGTGTCAA
GCCCACGGTTTGACGCCTGCACAAGTGGTCGCCATCGCCTCCAATATTGGCGGTAAGCAGGCGCTGGAAA
CAGTACAGCGCCTGCTGCCTGTACTGTGCCAGGATCATGGACTGACCCCAGACCAGGTAGTCGCAATCGC
GAACAATAATGGGGGAAAGCAAGCCCTGGAAACCGTGCAAAGGTTGTTGCCGGTCCTTTGTCAAGACCAC
GGCCTTACACCGGAGCAAGTCGTGGCCATTGCAAGCAACATCGGTGGCAAACAGGCTCTTGAGACGGTTC
AGAGACTTCTCCCAGTTCTCTGTCAAGCCCACGGGCTGACTCCCGATCAAGTTGTAGCGATTGCGTCGAA
CATTGGAGGGAAACAAGCATTGGAGACTGTCCAACGGCTCCTTCCCGTGTTGTGTCAAGCCCACGGTTTG
ACGCCTGCACAAGTGGTCGCCATCGCCTCCAATATTGGCGGTAAGCAGGCGCTGGAAACAGTACAGCGCC
TGCTGCCTGTACTGTGCCAGGATCATGGACTGACCCCAGACCAGGTAGTCGCAATCGCGAACAATAATGG
GGGAAAGCAAGCCCTGGAAACCGTGCAAAGGTTGTTGCCGGTCCTTTGTCAAGACCACGGCCTTACACCG
GAGCAAGTCGTGGCCATTGCATCCCACGACGGTGGCAAACAGGCTCTTGAGACGGTTCAGAGACTTCTCC
CAGTTCTCTGTCAAGCCCACGGGCTGACTCCCGATCAAGTTGTAGCGATTGCGAATAACAATGGAGGGAA
ACAAGCATTGGAGACTGTCCAACGGCTCCTTCCCGTGTTGTGTCAAGCCCACGGTTTGACGCCTGCACAA
GTGGTCGCCATCGCCAGCCATGATGGCGGTAAGCAGGCGCTGGAAACAGTACAGCGCCTGCTGCCTGTAC
TGTGCCAGGATCATGGACTGACCCCAGACCAGGTAGTCGCAATCGCGTCGAACATTGGGGGAAAGCAAGC
CCTGGAAACCGTGCAAAGGTTGTTGCCGGTCCTTTGTCAAGACCACGGCCTTACACCGGAGCAAGTCGTG
GCCATTGCAAGCAATGGGGGTGGCAAACAGGCTCTTGAGACGGTTCAGAGACTTCTCCCAGTTCTCTGTC
AAGCCCACGGGCTGACTCCCGATCAAGTTGTAGCGATTGCGTCGAACATTGGAGGGAAACAAGCATTGGA
GACTGTCCAACGGCTCCTTCCCGTGTTGTGTCAAGCCCACGGTTTGACGCCTGCACAAGTGGTCGCCATC
GCCTCCAATATTGGCGGTAAGCAGGCGCTGGAAACAGTACAGCGCCTGCTGCCTGTACTGTGCCAGGATC
ATGGACTGACACCCGAACAGGTGGTCGCCATTGCTTCTAACATCGGAGGACGGCCAGCCTTGGAGTCCAT
CGTAGCCCAATTGTCCAGGCCCGATCCCGCGTTGGCTGCGTTAACGAATGACCATCTGGTGGCGTTGGCA
TGTCTTGGTGGACGACCCGCGCTCGATGCAGTCAAAAAGGGTCTGCCTCATGCTCCCGCATTGATCAAAA
GAACCAACCGGCGGATTCCCGAGAGAACTTCCCATCGAGTCGCGGGATCC
