>Addgene plasmid #42822 | TAL3359 | addgene partial sequence | sequence record 60806 | JDS-TALEN-F 5'-TAGGGGTCGGTAAACAGTGG-3'
GCGGGTGAGCTTAGGGGGCCTCCGCTCCAGCTCGACACCGGGCAGCTGCTGAAGATCGCGAAGAGAGGGG
GAGTAACAGCGGTAGAGGCAGTGCACGCCTGGCGCAATGCGCTCACCGGGGCCCCCTTGAACCTGACCCC
AGACCAGGTAGTCGCAATCGCGAACAATAATGGGGGAAAGCAAGCCCTGGAAACCGTGCAAAGGTTGTTG
CCGGTCCTTTGTCAAGACCACGGCCTTACACCGGAGCAAGTCGTGGCCATTGCAAGCAACATCGGTGGCA
AACAGGCTCTTGAGACGGTTCAGAGACTTCTCCCAGTTCTCTGTCAAGCCCACGGGCTGACTCCCGATCA
AGTTGTAGCGATTGCGTCGAACATTGGAGGGAAACAAGCATTGGAGACTGTCCAACGGCTCCTTCCCGTG
TTGTGTCAAGCCCACGGTTTGACGCCTGCACAAGTGGTCGCCATCGCCTCCAATATTGGCGGTAAGCAGG
CGCTGGAAACAGTACAGCGCCTGCTGCCTGTACTGTGCCAGGATCATGGACTGACCCCAGACCAGGTAGT
CGCAATCGCGAACAATAATGGGGGAAAGCAAGCCCTGGAAACCGTGCAAAGGTTGTTGCCGGTCCTTTGT
CAAGACCACGGCCTTACACCGGAGCAAGTCGTGGCCATTGCAAGCAACATCGGTGGCAAACAGGCTCTTG
AGACGGTTCAGAGACTTCTCCCAGTTCTCTGTCAAGCCCACGGGCTGACTCCCGATCAAGTTGTAGCGAT
TGCGTCGAACATTGGAGGGAAACAAGCATTGGAGACTGTCCAACGGCTCCTTCCCGTGTTGTGTCAAGCC
CACGGTTTGACGCCTGCACAAGTGGTCGCCATCGCCTCCAATATTGGCGGTAAGCAGGCGCTGGAAACAG
TACAGCGCCTGCTGCCTGTACTGTGCCAGGATCATGGACTGACCCCAGAC
